Addgene plasmid #196545: pCL026 AAVS1-puroR-9xTet0-pPGK-IGKleader-hIgG1_FC-Myc-PDGFRb-T2A-Citrine-PolyA
Purpose: Donor plasmid for integrating PGK promoter-driven dual surface marker/fluorescent reporter at AAVS1 locus
Depositing lab: Lacra Bintu. Publication: Large-scale mapping and mutagenesis of human transcriptional effector domains. DelRosso N, Tycko J, Suzuki P, Andrews C, Aradhana, Mukund A, Liongson I, Ludwig C, Spees K, Fordyce P, Bassik MC, Bintu L. Nature. 2023 Apr;616(7956):365-372. doi: 10.1038/s41586-023-05906-y. Epub 2023 Apr 5. PubMed 37020022.
Backbone
  Vector backbone: pAAVS1 donor
  Vector type: Mammalian Expression, Synthetic Biology
  Selectable markers: Puromycin
Growth in bacteria
  Bacterial resistance: Ampicillin, 100 μg/mL
  Growth temperature: 37°C
  Growth strain: DH5alpha
  Copy number: High Copy
Gene/Insert
  Gene/Insert name: Surface marker and Citrine reporter
Terms and licenses: Academic/Nonprofit Terms; Industry Terms: Not Available to Industry
Depositor comments: Please visit https://www.biorxiv.org/content/10.1101/2022.08.26.505496v1 for bioRxiv preprint.
How to cite: pCL026 AAVS1-puroR-9xTet0-pPGK-IGKleader-hIgG1_FC-Myc-PDGFRb-T2A-Citrine-PolyA was a gift from Lacra Bintu (Addgene plasmid # 196545 ; http://n2t.net/addgene:196545 ; RRID:Addgene_196545)
