[The description below was written by a language model from this plasmid's Addgene catalogue record and pLannotate feature annotations shown in this document.]
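Description:
pCL026 is a homology-directed repair donor plasmid built on a pAAVS1 donor backbone for placing a synthetic reporter gene at the AAVS1 safe-harbour site, within intron 1 of human PPP1R12C. In bacteria it is maintained as a high-copy plasmid through a ColE1/pUC-type origin and selected with ampicillin via the β-lactamase gene. Short lac, lacI, NeoR/KanR and bom fragments and a T3 promoter in the feature table are backbone remnants.

The payload lies between the left and right AAVS1 homology arms. Immediately after the left arm are a splice acceptor and a promoterless puromycin N-acetyltransferase gene ending in a bGH polyadenylation signal. This is a gene-trap arrangement, so puromycin resistance should be expressed mainly when the cassette is spliced into the endogenous PPP1R12C transcript, which enriches for correctly targeted cells. Downstream is an array of tet operator sites, nine according to the plasmid name and detected by the annotation software as scattered TRE and tetO fragments. The array sits directly upstream of the human PGK promoter. That promoter drives a single open reading frame encoding an Igκ leader, human IgG1 Fc, a Myc tag (named in the title but not annotated) and the PDGFRβ transmembrane domain. A T2A peptide (also given only in the name) then separates this from Citrine carrying an SV40 NLS, and the unit ends with an SV40 poly(A) signal.

Expressing cells therefore display Fc on their surface and show nuclear yellow fluorescence, so reporter state can be read by fluorescence or by the surface marker. The tetO sites allow TetR-family fusion proteins to be recruited next to a constitutively active promoter. This fits the associated study's large-scale mapping of human transcriptional effector domains, although the record does not detail the assay.
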