Features (pLannotate 1.2.2; 33 found; start..end, strand, type, name):
    714..806     +  CDS            lacI (fragment): lac repressor; lacI; The lac repressor binds to the lac operator to inhibit transcription in E. coli. This inhibition can be relieved by adding lactose or isopropyl-β-D-thiogalactopyranoside (IPTG).
    819..840     +  protein_bind   CAP binding site: CAP binding activates transcription in the presence of cAMP. E. coli catabolite activator protein
    855..885     +  promoter       lac promoter: promoter for the E. coli lac operon
    893..909     +  protein_bind   lac operator: The lac repressor binds to the lac operator to inhibit transcription in E. coli. This inhibition can be relieved by adding lactose or isopropyl-β-D-thiogalactopyranoside (IPTG). lac repressor encoded by lacI
    954..972     +  promoter       T3 promoter: promoter for bacteriophage T3 RNA polymerase
   1007..1810    +  misc_feature   HA-L: left homology arm from the adeno-associated virus integration site (AAVS1) within intron 1 of the human PPP1R12C gene
   1817..1842    +  misc_feature   SA: splice acceptor site
   1929..2528    +  CDS            PuroR: puromycin N-acetyltransferase; pac from Streptomyces alboniger; confers resistance to puromycin
   2566..2790    +  polyA_signal   bGH poly(A) signal: bovine growth hormone polyadenylation signal
   2794..2815    +  promoter       SV40 promoter (fragment): SV40 enhancer and early promoter
   2856..2881    +  promoter       tight TRE promoter (fragment): Tet-responsive promoter PTight, consisting of seven tet operator sequences followed by the minimal CMV promoter
   2898..2917    +  promoter       tight TRE promoter (fragment): Tet-responsive promoter PTight, consisting of seven tet operator sequences followed by the minimal CMV promoter
   2935..2953    +  protein_bind   tet operator: tetO; bacterial operator O2 for the tetR and tetA genes tetracycline repressor TetR
   2970..2990    +  promoter       tight TRE promoter (fragment): Tet-responsive promoter PTight, consisting of seven tet operator sequences followed by the minimal CMV promoter
   3000..3025    +  promoter       tight TRE promoter (fragment): Tet-responsive promoter PTight, consisting of seven tet operator sequences followed by the minimal CMV promoter
   3042..3061    +  promoter       tight TRE promoter (fragment): Tet-responsive promoter PTight, consisting of seven tet operator sequences followed by the minimal CMV promoter
   3079..3097    +  protein_bind   tet operator: tetO; bacterial operator O2 for the tetR and tetA genes tetracycline repressor TetR
   3115..3137    +  promoter       PLtetO-1 promoter (fragment): modified phage lambda PL promoter with tet operator sites (Lutz and Bujard, 1997)
   3150..3170    +  promoter       tight TRE promoter (fragment): Tet-responsive promoter PTight, consisting of seven tet operator sequences followed by the minimal CMV promoter
   3207..3717    +  promoter       hPGK promoter: human phosphoglycerate kinase 1 promoter
   3736..3798    +  sig_peptide    Igκ leader: leader sequence from mouse immunoglobulin κ light chain
   3838..4518    +  CDS            IGHG1 (fragment): IGHG1_HUMAN - Experimental evidence at protein level: Swiss-Prot protein existence level 1. Constant region of immunoglobulin heavy chains. Immunoglobulins, also known as antibodies, are membrane-bound or secreted glycoproteins produced by B lymphocytes. In the recognition phase of humoral immunity, the membrane-bound immunoglobulins serve as receptors which, upon binding of a specific antigen, trigger the clonal expansion and differentiation of B lymphocytes into immunoglobulins- secreting plasma cells. Secreted immunoglobulins mediate the effector phase of humoral immunity, which results in
   4600..4746    +  CDS            PDGFRβ TM domain: transmembrane domain from platelet derived growth factor receptor beta
   4828..5544    +  CDS            Citrine: Citrine is a basic (constitutively fluorescent) yellow fluorescent protein published in 2001, derived from Aequorea victoria. It has moderate acid sensitivity.
   5545..5565    +  CDS            SV40 NLS: nuclear localization signal of SV40 (simian virus 40) large T antigen
   5576..5697    +  polyA_signal   SV40 poly(A) signal: SV40 polyadenylation signal
   5763..6599    +  misc_feature   HA-R: right homology arm from the adeno-associated virus integration site (AAVS1) within intron 1 of the human PPP1R12C gene
   6600..6624    +  CDS            NeoR/KanR (fragment): aminoglycoside phosphotransferase confers resistance to neomycin, kanamycin, and G418 (Geneticin®)
   6645..6695    -  misc_feature   bom (fragment): basis of mobility region from pBR322
   6722..6781    +  promoter       AmpR promoter (fragment): bla
   6874..7734    -  CDS            AmpR: β-lactamase; bla; confers resistance to ampicillin, carbenicillin, and related antibiotics
   7735..7787    -  promoter       AmpR promoter (fragment): bla
   7858..531     +  rep_origin     ori (across the origin): high-copy-number ColE1/pMB1/pBR322/pUC origin of replication
>Addgene plasmid #196545 | pCL026 AAVS1-puroR-9xTet0-pPGK-IGKleader-hIgG1_FC-Myc-PDGFRb-T2A-Citrine-PolyA | addgene full sequence | sequence record 384575 | Addgene NGS Result
CCAGCGGTGGTTTGTTTGCCGGATCAAGAGCTACCAACTCTTTTTCCGAAGGTAACTGGCTTCAGCAGAG
CGCAGATACCAAATACTGTTCTTCTAGTGTAGCCGTAGTTAGGCCACCACTTCAAGAACTCTGTAGCACC
GCCTACATACCTCGCTCTGCTAATCCTGTTACCAGTGGCTGCTGCCAGTGGCGATAAGTCGTGTCTTACC
GGGTTGGACTCAAGACGATAGTTACCGGATAAGGCGCAGCGGTCGGGCTGAACGGGGGGTTCGTGCACAC
AGCCCAGCTTGGAGCGAACGACCTACACCGAACTGAGATACCTACAGCGTGAGCTATGAGAAAGCGCCAC
GCTTCCCGAAGGGAGAAAGGCGGACAGGTATCCGGTAAGCGGCAGGGTCGGAACAGGAGAGCGCACGAGG
GAGCTTCCAGGGGGAAACGCCTGGTATCTTTATAGTCCTGTCGGGTTTCGCCACCTCTGACTTGAGCGTC
GATTTTTGTGATGCTCGTCAGGGGGGCGGAGCCTATGGAAAAACGCCAGCAACGCGGCCTTTTTACGGTT
CCTGGCCTTTTGCTGGCCTTTTGCTCACATGTTCTTTCCTGCGTTATCCCCTGATTCTGTGGATAACCGT
ATTACCGCCTTTGAGTGAGCTGATACCGCTCGCCGCAGCCGAACGACCGAGCGCAGCGAGTCAGTGAGCG
AGGAAGCGGAAGAGCGCCCAATACGCAAACCGCCTCTCCCCGCGCGTTGGCCGATTCATTAATGCAGCTG
GCACGACAGGTTTCCCGACTGGAAAGCGGGCAGTGAGCGCAACGCAATTAATGTGAGTTAGCTCACTCAT
TAGGCACCCCAGGCTTTACACTTTATGCTTCCGGCTCGTATGTTGTGTGGAATTGTGAGCGGATAACAAT
TTCACACAGGAAACAGCTATGACCATGATTACGCCAAGCTCAGAATTAACCCTCACTAAAGGGACTAGTC
CTGCAGGTTTAAACGAATTCGCCCTTTGCTTTCTCTGACCAGCATTCTCTCCCCTGGGCCTGTGCCGCTT
TCTGTCTGCAGCTTGTGGCCTGGGTCACCTCTACGGCTGGCCCAGATCCTTCCCTGCCGCCTCCTTCAGG
TTCCGTCTTCCTCCACTCCCTCTTCCCCTTGCTCTCTGCTGTGTTGCTGCCCAAGGATGCTCTTTCCGGA
GCACTTCCTTCTCGGCGCTGCACCACGTGATGTCCTCTGAGCGGATCCTCCCCGTGTCTGGGTCCTCTCC
GGGCATCTCTCCTCCCTCACCCAACCCCATGCCGTCTTCACTCGCTGGGTTCCCTTTTCCTTCTCCTTCT
GGGGCCTGTGCCATCTCTCGTTTCTTAGGATGGCCTTCTCCGACGGATGTCTCCCTTGCGTCCCGCCTCC
CCTTCTTGTAGGCCTGCATCATCACCGTTTTTCTGGACAACCCCAAAGTACCCCGTCTCCCTGGCTTTAG
CCACCTCTCCATCCTCTTGCTTTCTTTGCCTGGACACCCCGTTCTCCTGTGGATTCGGGTCACCTCTCAC
TCCTTTCATTTGGGCAGCTCCCCTACCCCCCTTACCTCTCTAGTCTGTGCTAGCTCTTCCAGCCCCCTGT
CATGGCATCTTCCAGGGGTCCGAGAGCTCAGCTAGTCTTCTTCCTCCAACCCGGGCCCCTATGTCCACTT
CAGGACAGCATGTTTGCTGCCTCCAGGGATCCTGTGTCCCCGAGCTGGGACCACCTTATATTCCCAGGGC
CGGTTAATGTGGCTCTGGTTCTGGGTACTTTTATCTGTCCCCTCCACCCCACAGTGGGGCAAGCTTCTGA
CCTCTTCTCTTCCTCCCACAGGGCCTCGAGAGATCTGGCAGCGGAGAGGGCAGAGGAAGTCTTCTAACAT
GCGGTGACGTGGAGGAGAATCCCGGCCCTAGGCTCGAGATGACCGAGTACAAGCCCACGGTGCGCCTCGC
CACCCGCGACGACGTCCCCAGGGCCGTACGCACCCTCGCCGCCGCGTTCGCCGACTACCCCGCCACGCGC
CACACCGTCGATCCGGACCGCCACATCGAGCGGGTCACCGAGCTGCAAGAACTCTTCCTCACGCGCGTCG
GGCTCGACATCGGCAAGGTGTGGGTCGCGGACGACGGCGCCGCGGTGGCGGTCTGGACCACGCCGGAGAG
CGTCGAAGCGGGGGCGGTGTTCGCCGAGATCGGCCCGCGCATGGCCGAGTTGAGCGGTTCCCGGCTGGCC
GCGCAGCAACAGATGGAAGGCCTCCTGGCGCCGCACCGGCCCAAGGAGCCCGCGTGGTTCCTGGCCACCG
TCGGCGTCTCGCCCGACCACCAGGGCAAGGGTCTGGGCAGCGCCGTCGTGCTCCCCGGAGTGGAGGCGGC
CGAGCGCGCCGGGGTGCCCGCCTTCCTGGAGACCTCCGCGCCCCGCAACCTCCCCTTCTACGAGCGGCTC
GGCTTCACCGTCACCGCCGACGTCGAGGTGCCCGAAGGACCGCGCACCTGGTGCATGACCCGCAAGCCCG
GTGCCTGATCTAGAGGGCCCGTTTAAACCCGCTGATCAGCCTCGACTGTGCCTTCTAGTTGCCAGCCATC
TGTTGTTTGCCCCTCCCCCGTGCCTTCCTTGACCCTGGAAGGTGCCACTCCCACTGTCCTTTCCTAATAA
AATGAGGAAATTGCATCGCATTGTCTGAGTAGGTGTCATTCTATTCTGGGGGGTGGGGTGGGGCAGGACA
GCAAGGGGGAGGATTGGGAAGACAATAGCAGGCATGCTGGGGATGCGGTGGGCTCTATGGCTTCTGAGGC
GGAAAGAACCAGCTGGGGGCTAGCAAAGCCTAGGAACAGCTGCATATAGCACTGCAGTTTACTCCCTATC
AGTGATAGAGAGTCAAAAGGCCATGCCCTCCCTATCAGTGATAGAGAGAGCAGACTCAAGGTGGTCCCTA
TCAGTGATAGAGAGATTGAGCAAGAGGGCCTCCCTATCAGTGATAGAGAATAGCACTGCAGTTTACTCCC
TATCAGTGATAGAGAGTCAAAAGGCCATGCCCTCCCTATCAGTGATAGAGAGAGCAGACTCAAGGTGGTC
CCTATCAGTGATAGAGAGATTGAGCAAGAGGGCCTCCCTATCAGTGATAGAGATTGATCCAGTCAGGGCC
TCCCTATCAGTGATAGAGAAGCTATGTGCAGGTAGGGCTGTACAGTGGGAATGCATGGGGTTGGGGTTGC
GCCTTTTCCAAGGCAGCCCTGGGTTTGCGCAGGGACGCGGCTGCTCTGGGCGTGGTTCCGGGAAACGCAG
CGGCGCCGACCCTGGGTCTCGCACATTCTTCACGTCCGTTCGCAGCGTCACCCGGATCTTCGCCGCTACC
CTTGTGGGCCCCCCGGCGACGCTTCCTGCTCCGCCCCTAAGTCGGGAAGGTTCCTTGCGGTTCGCGGCGT
GCCGGACGTGACAAACGGAAGCCGCACGTATCACTAGTACCCTCGCAGACGGACAGCGCCAGGGAGCAAT
GGCAGCGCGCCGACCGCGATGGGCTGTGGCCAATAGCGGCTGCTCAGCAGGGCGCGCCGAGAGCAGCGGC
CGGGAAGGGGCGGTGCGGGAGGCGGGGTGTGGGGCGGTAGTGTGGGCCCTGTTCCTGCCCGCGCGGTGTT
CCGCATTCTGCAAGCCTCCGGAGCGCACGTCGGCAGTCGGCTCCCTCGTTGACCGAATCACCGACCTCTC
TCCCCAGCCACCGCGGTGGGCCACCATGGAGACAGACACACTCCTGCTATGGGTACTGCTGCTCTGGGTT
CCAGGTTCCACTGGTGACGCTAGCGAGACGGGCGGATCAGGCGGTCGTCTCGGATCCGACAAAACTCACA
CATGCCCACCGTGCCCAGCACCTGAACTCCTGGGGGGACCGTCAGTCTTCCTCTTCCCCCCAAAACCCAA
GGACACCCTCATGATCTCCCGGACCCCTGAGGTCACATGCGTGGTGGTGGACGTGAGCCACGAAGACCCT
GAGGTCAAGTTCAACTGGTACGTGGACGGCGTGGAGGTGCATAATGCCAAGACAAAGCCGCGGGAGGAGC
AGTACAACAGCACGTACCGTGTGGTCAGCGTCCTCACCGTCCTGCACCAGGACTGGCTGAATGGCAAGGA
GTACAAGTGCAAGGTCTCCAACAAAGCCCTCCCAGCCCCCATCGAGAAAACCATCTCCAAAGCCAAAGGG
CAGCCCCGAGAACCACAGGTCTACACCCTGCCCCCATCCCGGGAGGAGATGACCAAGAACCAGGTCAGCC
TGACCTGCCTGGTCAAAGGCTTCTATCCCAGCGACATCGCCGTGGAGTGGGAGAGCAATGGGCAGCCGGA
GAACAACTACAAGACCACGCCTCCCGTGCTGGACTCCGACGGCTCCTTCTTCCTCTACAGCAAGCTCACC
GTGGACAAGAGCAGGTGGCAGCAGGGGAACGTCTTCTCATGCTCCGTGATGCACGAGGCTCTGCACAACC
ACTACACGCAGAAGAGCCTCTCCCTGTCTCCGGGTAAAGGAGGAGGTGGAAGCGGAGGAGGAGGAAGCGG
AGGAGGAGGTAGCGGAGAACAAAAACTCATCTCAGAAGAGGATCTGAATGCTGTGGGCCAGGACACGCAG
GAGGTCATCGTGGTGCCACACTCCTTGCCCTTTAAGGTGGTGGTGATCTCAGCCATCCTGGCCCTGGTGG
TGCTCACCATCATCTCCCTTATCATCCTCATCATGCTTTGGCAGAAGAAGCCACGTTGTACAGGCAGTGG
AGAGGGCAGAGGAAGTCTGCTAACATGCGGTGACGTCGAGGAGAATCCTGGCCCACCGGTCGCCACCATG
GTGAGCAAGGGCGAGGAGCTGTTCACCGGGGTGGTGCCCATCCTGGTCGAGCTGGACGGCGACGTAAACG
GCCACAAGTTCAGCGTGTCCGGCGAGGGCGAGGGCGATGCCACCTACGGCAAGCTGACCCTGAAGTTCAT
CTGCACCACCGGCAAGCTGCCCGTGCCCTGGCCCACCCTCGTGACCACCTTCGGCTACGGCCTGATGTGC
TTCGCCCGCTACCCCGACCACATGAAGCAGCACGACTTCTTCAAGTCCGCCATGCCCGAAGGCTACGTCC
AGGAGCGCACCATCTTCTTCAAGGACGACGGCAACTACAAGACCCGCGCCGAGGTGAAGTTCGAGGGCGA
CACCCTGGTGAACCGCATCGAGCTGAAGGGCATCGACTTCAAGGAGGACGGCAACATCCTGGGGCACAAG
CTGGAGTACAACTACAACAGCCACAACGTCTATATCATGGCCGACAAGCAGAAGAACGGCATCAAGGTGA
ACTTCAAGATCCGCCACAACATCGAGGACGGCAGCGTGCAGCTCGCCGACCACTACCAGCAGAACACCCC
CATCGGCGACGGCCCCGTGCTGCTGCCCGACAACCACTACCTGAGCTACCAGTCCGCCCTGAGCAAAGAC
CCCAACGAGAAGCGCGATCACATGGTCCTGCTGGAGTTCGTGACCGCCGCCGGGATCACTCTCGGCATGG
ACGAGCTGTACAAGCCAAAAAAGAAGAGAAAGGTATAGTTAACTAAACTTGTTTATTGCAGCTTATAATG
GTTACAAATAAAGCAATAGCATCACAAATTTCACAAATAAAGCATTTTTTTCACTGCATTCTAGTTGTGG
TTTGTCCAAACTCATCAATGTATCTTATCATGTCTGCATATGTAAATTGTAAGCGTCTCGGCCTCTAGAG
TCGAGATGACATTGATTATTGAACTAGGGACAGGATTGGTGACAGAAAAGCCCCATCCTTAGGCCTCCTC
CTTCCTAGTCTCCTGATATTGGGTCTAACCCCCACCTCCTGTTAGGCAGATTCCTTATCTGGTGACACAC
CCCCATTTCCTGGAGCCATCTCTCTCCTTGCCAGAACCTCTAAGGTTTGCTTACGATGGAGCCAGAGAGG
ATCCTGGGAGGGAGAGCTTGGCAGGGGGTGGGAGGGAAGGGGGGGATGCGTGACCTGCCCGGTTCTCAGT
GGCCACCCTGCGCTACCCTCTCCCAGAACCTGAGCTGCTCTGACGCGGCTGTCTGGTGCGTTTCACTGAT
CCTGGTGCTGCAGCTTCCTTACACTTCCCAAGAGGAGAAGCAGTTTGGAAAAACAAAATCAGAATAAGTT
GGTCCTGAGTTCTAACTTTGGCTCTTCACCTTTCTAGTCCCCAATTTATATTGTTCCTCCGTGCGTCAGT
TTTACCTGTGAGATAAGGCCAGTAGCCAGCCCCGTCCTGGCAGGGCTGTGGTGAGGAGGGGGGTGTCCGT
GTGGAAAACTCCCTTTGTGAGAATGGTGCGTCCTAGGTGTTCACCAGGTCGTGGCCGCCTCTACTCCCTT
TCTCTTTCTCCATCCTTCTTTCCTTAAAGAGTCCCCAGTGCTATCTGGGACATATTCCTCCGCCCAGAGC
AGGGTCCCGCTTCCCTAAGGCCCTGCTCTGGGCTTCTGGGTTTGAGTCCTTGGCAAGCCCAGGAGAGGCG
CTCAGGCTTCCCTGTCCCCCTTCCTCGTCCACCATCTCATGCCCCTGGCTCTCCTGCCCCTTCCCTACAG
GGGTTCCTGGCTCTGCTCTTCGCCTTCTTGACGAGTTCTTCTGAATTATTAACGCTTACAATTTCCTGAT
GCGGTATTTTCTCCTTACGCATCTGTGCGGTATTTCACACCGCATCAGGTGGCACTTTTCGGGGAAATGT
GCGCGGAACCCCTATTTGTTTATTTTTCTAAATACATTCAAATATGTATCCGCTCATGAGATTATCAAAA
AGGATCTTCACCTAGATCCTTTTAAATTAAAAATGAAGTTTTAAATCAATCTAAAGTATATATGAGTAAA
CTTGGTCTGACAGTTACCAATGCTTAATCAGTGAGGCACCTATCTCAGCGATCTGTCTATTTCGTTCATC
CATAGTTGCCTGACTCCCCGTCGTGTAGATAACTACGATACGGGAGGGCTTACCATCTGGCCCCAGTGCT
GCAATGATACCGCGAGACCCACGCTCACCGGCTCCAGATTTATCAGCAATAAACCAGCCAGCCGGAAGGG
CCGAGCGCAGAAGTGGTCCTGCAACTTTATCCGCCTCCATCCAGTCTATTAATTGTTGCCGGGAAGCTAG
AGTAAGTAGTTCGCCAGTTAATAGTTTGCGCAACGTTGTTGCCATTGCTACAGGCATCGTGGTGTCACGC
TCGTCGTTTGGTATGGCTTCATTCAGCTCCGGTTCCCAACGATCAAGGCGAGTTACATGATCCCCCATGT
TGTGCAAAAAAGCGGTTAGCTCCTTCGGTCCTCCGATCGTTGTCAGAAGTAAGTTGGCCGCAGTGTTATC
ACTCATGGTTATGGCAGCACTGCATAATTCTCTTACTGTCATGCCATCCGTAAGATGCTTTTCTGTGACT
GGTGAATACTCAACCAAGTCATTCTGAGAATAGTGTATGCGGCGACCGAGTTGCTCTTGCCCGGCGTCAA
TACGGGATAATACCGCGCCACATAGCAGAACTTTAAAAGTGCTCATCATTGGAAAACGTTCTTCGGGGCG
AAAACTCTCAAGGATCTTACCGCTGTTGAGATCCAGTTCGATGTAACCCACTCGTGCACCCAACTGATCT
TCAGCATCTTTTACTTTCACCAGCGTTTCTGGGTGAGCAAAAACAGGAAGGCAAAATGCCGCAAAAAAGG
GAATAAGGGCGACACGGAAATGTTGAATACTCATACTCTTCCTTTTTCAATATTATTGAAGCATTTATCA
GGGTTATTGTCTCATGACCAAAATCCCTTAACGTGAGTTTTCGTTCCACTGAGCGTCAGACCCCGTAGAA
AAGATCAAAGGATCTTCTTGAGATCCTTTTTTTCTGCGCGTAATCTGCTGCTTGCAAACAAAAAAACCAC
CGCTA
